Addgene plasmid #214732: pAAV CMV-DIO-(mCherry-U6)-shRNA(anti-Crh)
Purpose: Expresses shRNA against CRH, marked with mCherry, in infected and cre positive cells
Depositing lab: Félix Leroy. Depositing organization: Instituto de Neurociencias de Alicante. Publication: Corticotropin-releasing hormone signaling from prefrontal cortex to lateral septum suppresses interaction with familiar mice. de Leon Reyes NS, Sierra Diaz P, Nogueira R, Ruiz-Pino A, Nomura Y, de Solis CA, Schulkin J, Asok A, Leroy F. Cell. 2023 Sep 14;186(19):4152-4171.e31. doi: 10.1016/j.cell.2023.08.010. Epub 2023 Sep 4. PubMed 37669667.
Backbone
  Vector backbone: PX552
  Vector type: AAV
Growth in bacteria
  Bacterial resistance: Ampicillin, 100 μg/mL
  Growth temperature: 37°C
  Growth strain: NEB Stable
  Copy number: Unknown
Gene/Insert
  Gene/Insert name: anti-Crh shRNA / mCherry
  gRNA/shRNA sequence: shRNA2: GCATGGGTGAAGAATACTTCC
  Species: Synthetic
  Cloning method: Restriction Enzyme; 5′ cloning site unknown (unknown if destroyed); 3′ cloning site unknown (unknown if destroyed)
  Sequencing primers: 5′ unknown
Terms and licenses: Academic/Nonprofit Terms; Industry Terms: Not Available to Industry
How to cite: pAAV CMV-DIO-(mCherry-U6)-shRNA(anti-Crh) was a gift from Félix Leroy (Addgene plasmid # 214732 ; http://n2t.net/addgene:214732 ; RRID:Addgene_214732)
