[The description below was written by a language model from this plasmid's Addgene catalogue record and pLannotate feature annotations shown in this document.]
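Description:
pAAV CMV-DIO-(mCherry-U6)-shRNA(anti-Crh) is an adeno-associated virus transfer plasmid built on the PX552 backbone and designed for Cre-dependent knockdown of corticotropin-releasing hormone (Crh), with a fluorescent marker. It is propagated in bacteria through a high-copy ColE1/pUC-type origin and selected with ampicillin (AmpR/β-lactamase); an f1 phage origin is also present. The recombination-deficient growth strain listed is consistent with the need to preserve the AAV2 inverted terminal repeats. One ITR is annotated in full, while the other is detected only as short fragments in the sequenced record.

Between the ITRs, a CMV enhancer/promoter followed by chimeric CMV/β-globin intron sequence faces a double-floxed inverted (DIO) cassette bounded by oppositely oriented lox2272 and loxP pairs. Inside the cassette, mCherry and a human U6 promoter lie in the antisense orientation. The region between the distal lox sites and the WPRE is unannotated, and the construct name suggests that the shRNA hairpin lies there, outside the invertible segment, although the feature table does not mark it. In that arrangement, U6 points away from the hairpin and mCherry is antisense to CMV in cells without Cre. Cre recombination inverts and locks the cassette, so CMV drives mCherry by Pol II while U6 is brought into position to transcribe the anti-Crh shRNA by Pol III. A WPRE and an hGH polyadenylation signal complete the Pol II transcript.

After packaging into AAV, the vector restricts Crh silencing to infected, Cre-expressing cells, which are labelled red. The associated work concerns CRH signalling from the prefrontal cortex to the lateral septum in mouse social behaviour.
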