Features (pLannotate 1.2.2; 25 found; start..end, strand, type, name):
     12..39      +  repeat_region  AAV2 ITR (fragment): inverted terminal repeat of adeno-associated virus serotype 2 inverted
     68..95      +  repeat_region  AAV2 ITR (fragment): inverted terminal repeat of adeno-associated virus serotype 2 inverted
    206..509     +  enhancer       CMV enhancer: human cytomegalovirus immediate early enhancer
    510..713     +  promoter       CMV promoter: human cytomegalovirus (CMV) immediate early promoter
    862..889     +  intron         CMV intron (fragment): modified intron A from human cytomegalovirus (CMV)
    894..1240    +  intron         β-globin intron (fragment): internally truncated intron from human β-globin
   1244..1291    +  CDS            HBB (fragment): HBB_COLGU - Experimental evidence at transcript level: Swiss-Prot protein existence level 2. Involved in oxygen transport from the lung to the various peripheral tissues. From Colobus guereza (Mantled guereza) (Eastern black-and-white colobus monkey).
   1317..1350    +  protein_bind   lox2272: Cre-mediated recombination occurs in the 8-bp core sequence (GGATACTT). lox2272 sites are compatible with each other, but incompatible with loxP or loxN sites (Lee and Saito, 1988). Cre recombinase
   1351..1400    -  intron         β-globin intron (fragment): internally truncated intron from human β-globin
   1401..1434    +  protein_bind   loxP: Cre-mediated recombination occurs in the 8-bp core sequence (GCATACAT). Cre recombinase
   1439..1679    -  promoter       U6 promoter: RNA polymerase III promoter for human U6 snRNA
   1687..2396    -  CDS            mCherry (fragment): monomeric derivative of DsRed fluorescent protein (Shaner et al., 2004) mammalian codon-optimized
   2409..2442    -  protein_bind   lox2272: Cre-mediated recombination occurs in the 8-bp core sequence (GGATACTT). lox2272 sites are compatible with each other, but incompatible with loxP or loxN sites (Lee and Saito, 1988). Cre recombinase
   2443..2492    -  intron         β-globin intron (fragment): internally truncated intron from human β-globin
   2493..2526    -  protein_bind   loxP: Cre-mediated recombination occurs in the 8-bp core sequence (GCATACAT). Cre recombinase
   2600..3188    +  misc_feature   WPRE: woodchuck hepatitis virus posttranscriptional regulatory element
   3220..3696    +  polyA_signal   hGH poly(A) signal: human growth hormone polyadenylation signal
   3736..3876    +  repeat_region  AAV2 ITR: inverted terminal repeat of adeno-associated virus serotype 2 inverted
   3881..3932    -  misc_feature   bom (fragment): basis of mobility region from pBR322
   3951..4406    +  rep_origin     f1 ori (sequence partly withheld): f1 bacteriophage origin of replication; arrow indicates direction of (+) strand synthesis
   4407..4456    -  misc_feature   bom (fragment): basis of mobility region from pBR322
   4558..4593    -  CDS            rop (fragment): Rop protein, which maintains plasmids at low copy number; rop
   4688..4792    +  promoter       AmpR promoter: bla
   4793..5653    +  CDS            AmpR: β-lactamase; bla; confers resistance to ampicillin, carbenicillin, and related antibiotics
   5824..6412    +  rep_origin     ori: high-copy-number ColE1/pMB1/pBR322/pUC origin of replication
>Addgene plasmid #214732 | pAAV CMV-DIO-(mCherry-U6)-shRNA(anti-Crh) | addgene full sequence | sequence record 434457 | Addgene NGS Result
CCTGCAGGCAGCTGCGCGCTCGCTCGCTCACTGAGGCCGCCCGGGCGTCGGGCGACCTTTGGTCGCCCGG
CCTCAGTGAGCGAGCGAGCGCGCAGAGAGGGAGTGGCCAACTCCATCACTAGGGGTTCCTGCGGCCGCAC
GCGTCTAGTTATTAATAGTAATCAATTACGGGGTCATTAGTTCATAGCCCATATATGGAGTTCCGCGTTA
CATAACTTACGGTAAATGGCCCGCCTGGCTGACCGCCCAACGACCCCCGCCCATTGACGTCAATAATGAC
GTATGTTCCCATAGTAACGCCAATAGGGACTTTCCATTGACGTCAATGGGTGGAGTATTTACGGTAAACT
GCCCACTTGGCAGTACATCAAGTGTATCATATGCCAAGTACGCCCCCTATTGACGTCAATGACGGTAAAT
GGCCCGCCTGGCATTATGCCCAGTACATGACCTTATGGGACTTTCCTACTTGGCAGTACATCTACGTATT
AGTCATCGCTATTACCATGGTGATGCGGTTTTGGCAGTACATCAATGGGCGTGGATAGCGGTTTGACTCA
CGGGGATTTCCAAGTCTCCACCCCATTGACGTCAATGGGAGTTTGTTTTGGCACCAAAATCAACGGGACT
TTCCAAAATGTCGTAACAACTCCGCCCCATTGACGCAAATGGGCGGTAGGCGTGTACGGTGGGAGGTCTA
TATAAGCAGAGCTCGTTTAGTGAACCGTCAGATCGCCTGGAGACGCCATCCACGCTGTTTTGACCTCCAT
AGAAGACACCGGGACCGATCCAGCCTCCGCGGATTCGAATCCCGGCCGGGAACGGTGCATTGGAACGCGG
ATTCCCCGTGCCAAGAGTGACGTAAGTACCGCCTATAGAGTCTATAGGCCCACAAAAAATGCTTTCTTCT
TTTAATATACTTTTTTGTTTATCTTATTTCTAATACTTTCCCTAATCTCTTTCTTTCAGGGCAATAATGA
TACAATGTATCATGCCTCTTTGCACCATTCTAAAGAATAACAGTGATAATTTCTGGGTTAAGGCAATAGC
AATATTTCTGCATATAAATATTTCTGCATATAAATTGTAACTGATGTAAGAGGTTTCATATTGCTAATAG
CAGCTACAATCCAGCTACCATTCTGCTTTTATTTTATGGTTGGGATAAGGCTGGATTATTCTGAGTCCAA
GCTAGGCCCTTTTGCTAATCATGTTCATACCTCTTATCTTCCTCCCACAGCTCCTGGGCAACGTGCTGGT
CTGTGTGCTGGCCCATCACTTTGGCAAAGAATTGGGATTCTAGAGTCGACTCCGGAATAACTTCGTATAG
GATACTTTATACGAAGTTATGCAGAATGGTAGCTGGATTGTAGCTGCTATTAGCAATATGAAACCTCTTA
ATAACTTCGTATAGCATACATTATACGAAGTTATTTTCGTCCTTTCCACAAGATATATAAAGCCAAGAAA
TCGAAATACTTTCAAGTTACGGTAAGCATATGATAGTCCATTTTAAAACATAATTTTAAAACTGCAAACT
ACCCAAGAAATTATTACTTTCTACGTCACGTATTTTGTACTAATATCTTTGTGTTTACAGTCAAATTAAT
TCCAATTATCTCTCTAACAGCCTTGTATCGTATATGCAAATATGAAGGAATCATGGGAAATAGGCCCTCG
GATCCTTACTTGTACAGCTCGTCCATGCCGCCGGTGGAGTGGCGGCCCTCGGCGCGTTCGTACTGTTCCA
CGATGGTGTAGTCCTCGTTGTGGGAGGTGATGTCCAACTTGATGTTGACGTTGTAGGCGCCGGGCAGCTG
CACGGGCTTCTTGGCCTTGTAGGTGGTCTTGACCTCAGCGTCGTAGTGGCCGCCGTCCTTCAGCTTCAGC
CTCTGCTTGATCTCGCCCTTCAGGGCGCCGTCCTCGGGGTACATCCGCTCGGAGGAGGCCTCCCAGCCCA
TGGTCTTCTTCTGCATTACGGGGCCGTCGGAGGGGAAGTTGGTGCCGCGCAGCTTCACCTTGTAGATGAA
CTCGCCGTCCTGCAGGGAGGAGTCCTGGGTCACGGTCACCACGCCGCCGTCCTCGAAGTTCATCACGCGC
TCCCACTTGAAGCCCTCGGGGAAGGACAGCTTCAAGTAGTCGGGGATGTCGGCGGGGTGCTTCACGTAGG
CCTTGGAGCCGTACATGAACTGAGGGGACAGGATGTCCCAGGCGAAGGGCAGGGGGCCACCCTTGGTCAC
CTTCAGCTTGGCGGTCTGGGTGCCCTCGTAGGGGCGGCCCTCGCCCTCGCCCTCGATCTCGAACTCGTGG
CCGTTCACGGAGCCCTCCATGTGCACCTTGAAGCGCATGAACTCCTTGATGATGGCCATGTTATACTCCT
CGCCCTTGCTCACCATGGTGGCGCTAGCATAACTTCGTATAAAGTATCCTATACGAAGTTATTTGCCTTA
ACCCAGAAATTATCACTGTTATTCTTTAGAATGGTGCAAAGAATAACTTCGTATAATGTATGCTATACGA
AGTTATCACCGGGCATGGGTGAAGAATACTTCCTTCAAGAGAGGAAGTATTCTTCACCCATGCTTTTTAA
TTCACTAGTAATCAACCTCTGGATTACAAAATTTGTGAAAGATTGACTGGTATTCTTAACTATGTTGCTC
CTTTTACGCTATGTGGATACGCTGCTTTAATGCCTTTGTATCATGCTATTGCTTCCCGTATGGCTTTCAT
TTTCTCCTCCTTGTATAAATCCTGGTTGCTGTCTCTTTATGAGGAGTTGTGGCCCGTTGTCAGGCAACGT
GGCGTGGTGTGCACTGTGTTTGCTGACGCAACCCCCACTGGTTGGGGCATTGCCACCACCTGTCAGCTCC
TTTCCGGGACTTTCGCTTTCCCCCTCCCTATTGCCACGGCGGAACTCATCGCCGCCTGCCTTGCCCGCTG
CTGGACAGGGGCTCGGCTGTTGGGCACTGACAATTCCGTGGTGTTGTCGGGGAAATCATCGTCCTTTCCT
TGGCTGCTCGCCTATGTTGCCACCTGGATTCTGCGCGGGACGTCCTTCTGCTACGTCCCTTCGGCCCTCA
ATCCAGCGGACCTTCCTTCCCGCGGCCTGCTGCCGGCTCTGCGGCCTCTTCCGCGTCTTCGCCTTCGCCC
TCAGACGAGTCGGATCTCCCTTTGGGCCGCCTCCCCGCATCGATACCGAGCGCTGCTCGAGAGATCTACG
GGTGGCATCCCTGTGACCCCTCCCCAGTGCCTCTCCTGGCCCTGGAAGTTGCCACTCCAGTGCCCACCAG
CCTTGTCCTAATAAAATTAAGTTGCATCATTTTGTCTGACTAGGTGTCCTTCTATAATATTATGGGGTGG
AGGGGGGTGGTATGGAGCAAGGGGCAAGTTGGGAAGACAACCTGTAGGGCCTGCGGGGTCTATTGGGAAC
CAAGCTGGAGTGCAGTGGCACAATCTTGGCTCACTGCAATCTCCGCCTCCTGGGTTCAAGCGATTCTCCT
GCCTCAGCCTCCCGAGTTGTTGGGATTCCAGGCATGCATGACCAGGCTCAGCTAATTTTTGTTTTTTTGG
TAGAGACGGGGTTTCACCATATTGGCCAGGCTGGTCTCCAACTCCTAATCTCAGGTGATCTACCCACCTT
GGCCTCCCAAATTGCTGGGATTACAGGCGTGAACCACTGCTCCCTTCCCTGTCCTTCTGATTTTGTAGGT
AACCACGTGCGGACCGAGCGGCCGCAGGAACCCCTAGTGATGGAGTTGGCCACTCCCTCTCTGCGCGCTC
GCTCGCTCACTGAGGCCGGGCGACCAAAGGTCGCCCGACGCCCGGGCTTTGCCCGGGCGGCCTCAGTGAG
CGAGCGAGCGCGCAGCTGCCTGCAGGGGCGCCTGATGCGGTATTTTCTCCTTACGCATCTGTGCGGTATT
TCACACCGCATA
[95 nt withheld, positions 3933-4027]
T
[46 nt withheld, positions 4029-4074]
C
[141 nt withheld, positions 4076-4216]
CCTTTGACGTTGGAGTCCACGTTCTTT
[37 nt withheld, positions 4244-4280]
ACTCTATCTCGGGCTATTCTTTTGATTTATAAGGGATTTTGCCGATTTCGGTCTATTGGTTAAAAAATGA
GCTGATTTAACAAAAATTTAACGCGAATTTTAACAAAATATTAACGTTTACAATTTTATGGTGCACTCTC
AGTACAATCTGCTCTGATGCCGCATAGTTAAGCCAGCCCCGACACCCGCCAACACCCGCTGACGCGCCCT
GACGGGCTTGTCTGCTCCCGGCATCCGCTTACAGACAAGCTGTGACCGTCTCCGGGAGCTGCATGTGTCA
GAGGTTTTCACCGTCATCACCGAAACGCGCGAGACGAAAGGGCCTCGTGATACGCCTATTTTTATAGGTT
AATGTCATGATAATAATGGTTTCTTAGACGTCAGGTGGCACTTTTCGGGGAAATGTGCGCGGAACCCCTA
TTTGTTTATTTTTCTAAATACATTCAAATATGTATCCGCTCATGAGACAATAACCCTGATAAATGCTTCA
ATAATATTGAAAAAGGAAGAGTATGAGTATTCAACATTTCCGTGTCGCCCTTATTCCCTTTTTTGCGGCA
TTTTGCCTTCCTGTTTTTGCTCACCCAGAAACGCTGGTGAAAGTAAAAGATGCTGAAGATCAGTTGGGTG
CACGAGTGGGTTACATCGAACTGGATCTCAACAGCGGTAAGATCCTTGAGAGTTTTCGCCCCGAAGAACG
TTTTCCAATGATGAGCACTTTTAAAGTTCTGCTATGTGGCGCGGTATTATCCCGTATTGACGCCGGGCAA
GAGCAACTCGGTCGCCGCATACACTATTCTCAGAATGACTTGGTTGAGTACTCACCAGTCACAGAAAAGC
ATCTTACGGATGGCATGACAGTAAGAGAATTATGCAGTGCTGCCATAACCATGAGTGATAACACTGCGGC
CAACTTACTTCTGACAACGATCGGAGGACCGAAGGAGCTAACCGCTTTTTTGCACAACATGGGGGATCAT
GTAACTCGCCTTGATCGTTGGGAACCGGAGCTGAATGAAGCCATACCAAACGACGAGCGTGACACCACGA
TGCCTGTAGCAATGGCAACAACGTTGCGCAAACTATTAACTGGCGAACTACTTACTCTAGCTTCCCGGCA
ACAATTAATAGACTGGATGGAGGCGGATAAAGTTGCAGGACCACTTCTGCGCTCGGCCCTTCCGGCTGGC
TGGTTTATTGCTGATAAATCTGGAGCCGGTGAGCGTGGGTCTCGCGGTATCATTGCAGCACTGGGGCCAG
ATGGTAAGCCCTCCCGTATCGTAGTTATCTACACGACGGGGAGTCAGGCAACTATGGATGAACGAAATAG
ACAGATCGCTGAGATAGGTGCCTCACTGATTAAGCATTGGTAACTGTCAGACCAAGTTTACTCATATATA
CTTTAGATTGATTTAAAACTTCATTTTTAATTTAAAAGGATCTAGGTGAAGATCCTTTTTGATAATCTCA
TGACCAAAATCCCTTAACGTGAGTTTTCGTTCCACTGAGCGTCAGACCCCGTAGAAAAGATCAAAGGATC
TTCTTGAGATCCTTTTTTTCTGCGCGTAATCTGCTGCTTGCAAACAAAAAAACCACCGCTACCAGCGGTG
GTTTGTTTGCCGGATCAAGAGCTACCAACTCTTTTTCCGAAGGTAACTGGCTTCAGCAGAGCGCAGATAC
CAAATACTGTTCTTCTAGTGTAGCCGTAGTTAGGCCACCACTTCAAGAACTCTGTAGCACCGCCTACATA
CCTCGCTCTGCTAATCCTGTTACCAGTGGCTGCTGCCAGTGGCGATAAGTCGTGTCTTACCGGGTTGGAC
TCAAGACGATAGTTACCGGATAAGGCGCAGCGGTCGGGCTGAACGGGGGGTTCGTGCACACAGCCCAGCT
TGGAGCGAACGACCTACACCGAACTGAGATACCTACAGCGTGAGCTATGAGAAAGCGCCACGCTTCCCGA
AGGGAGAAAGGCGGACAGGTATCCGGTAAGCGGCAGGGTCGGAACAGGAGAGCGCACGAGGGAGCTTCCA
GGGGGAAACGCCTGGTATCTTTATAGTCCTGTCGGGTTTCGCCACCTCTGACTTGAGCGTCGATTTTTGT
GATGCTCGTCAGGGGGGCGGAGCCTATGGAAAAACGCCAGCAACGCGGCCTTTTTACGGTTCCTGGCCTT
TTGCTGGCCTTTTGCTCACATGT
